>Addgene plasmid #173957 | pGL3-noSV40-humanEC1.25_S3 | addgene full sequence | sequence record 341625 | Addgene NGS Result
GGTACCTCAGAGAGTAGAAATTGAGGGACTTAAAACATTTTCTTACGAGAACATAGAAAAAAAAACATAT
CTGAGGCACGTGTTTTATGAGATTAAGAAGAATTGCTAAACAATTGTAACCTAATACCAAGACCCAGAGG
GGATGGCTCAAGGAAAGAAAGTTTTCTTGATTACAGCCTAGTTAAGCAATTTAATTAAAATGGCTGCTTT
AAAAATATGTGCAATTTTGCCAATGGTAAGTGTGTTTTCTGGTGACATGTAGAAACACTGATGAGTCCCA
GCCAGGATACCATTACAAAGACAAAAGGTCACTGGGCTCTCCTTACAACAAACACATGTTTTCCATTGAC
TGTCTCCCCCATGGTGAATTTCCTTGCCACTCATTAGAATTTATTGATGCATAATTCCCCTGCAAAATAG
ATTATGGAAAATGTAGTCTTACATAATCTTTGTCTTCTTTCTCTGAAGAACTGAGTGAAAGGTGTATCAC
AGTGGCCATTTTTGAGGTGACGATGAGGTTGAGGAAAGAGGAAAGGCGGTGAGGAGCTCTTACGCGTGCT
AGCCCGGGCTCGAGATCTGCGATCTGCATCTCAATTAGTCAGCAACCATAGTCCCGCCCCTAACTCCGCC
CATCCCGCCCCTAACTCCGCCCAGTTCCGCCCATTCTCCGCCCCATCGCTGACTAATTTTTTTTATTTAT
GCAGAGGCCGAGGCCGCCTCGGCCTCTGAGCTATTCCAGAAGTAGTGAGGAGGCTTTTTTGGAGGCCTAG
GCTTTTGCAAAAAGCTTGGCATTCCGGTACTGTTGGTAAAGCCACCATGGAAGACGCCAAAAACATAAAG
AAAGGCCCGGCGCCATTCTATCCGCTGGAAGATGGAACCGCTGGAGAGCAACTGCATAAGGCTATGAAGA
GATACGCCCTGGTTCCTGGAACAATTGCTTTTACAGATGCACATATCGAGGTGGACATCACTTACGCTGA
GTACTTCGAAATGTCCGTTCGGTTGGCAGAAGCTATGAAACGATATGGGCTGAATACAAATCACAGAATC
GTCGTATGCAGTGAAAACTCTCTTCAATTCTTTATGCCGGTGTTGGGCGCGTTATTTATCGGAGTTGCAG
TTGCGCCCGCGAACGACATTTATAATGAACGTGAATTGCTCAACAGTATGGGCATTTCGCAGCCTACCGT
GGTGTTCGTTTCCAAAAAGGGGTTGCAAAAAATTTTGAACGTGCAAAAAAAGCTCCCAATCATCCAAAAA
ATTATTATCATGGATTCTAAAACGGATTACCAGGGATTTCAGTCGATGTACACGTTCGTCACATCTCATC
TACCTCCCGGTTTTAATGAATACGATTTTGTGCCAGAGTCCTTCGATAGGGACAAGACAATTGCACTGAT
CATGAACTCCTCTGGATCTACTGGTCTGCCTAAAGGTGTCGCTCTGCCTCATAGAACTGCCTGCGTGAGA
TTCTCGCATGCCAGAGATCCTATTTTTGGCAATCAAATCATTCCGGATACTGCGATTTTAAGTGTTGTTC
CATTCCATCACGGTTTTGGAATGTTTACTACACTCGGATATTTGATATGTGGATTTCGAGTCGTCTTAAT
GTATAGATTTGAAGAAGAGCTGTTTCTGAGGAGCCTTCAGGATTACAAGATTCAAAGTGCGCTGCTGGTG
CCAACCCTATTCTCCTTCTTCGCCAAAAGCACTCTGATTGACAAATACGATTTATCTAATTTACACGAAA
TTGCTTCTGGTGGCGCTCCCCTCTCTAAGGAAGTCGGGGAAGCGGTTGCCAAGAGGTTCCATCTGCCAGG
TATCAGGCAAGGATATGGGCTCACTGAGACTACATCAGCTATTCTGATTACACCCGAGGGGGATGATAAA
CCGGGCGCGGTCGGTAAAGTTGTTCCATTTTTTGAAGCGAAGGTTGTGGATCTGGATACCGGGAAAACGC
TGGGCGTTAATCAAAGAGGCGAACTGTGTGTGAGAGGTCCTATGATTATGTCCGGTTATGTAAACAATCC
GGAAGCGACCAACGCCTTGATTGACAAGGATGGATGGCTACATTCTGGAGACATAGCTTACTGGGACGAA
GACGAACACTTCTTCATCGTTGACCGCCTGAAGTCTCTGATTAAGTACAAAGGCTATCAGGTGGCTCCCG
CTGAATTGGAATCCATCTTGCTCCAACACCCCAACATCTTCGACGCAGGTGTCGCAGGTCTTCCCGACGA
TGACGCCGGTGAACTTCCCGCCGCCGTTGTTGTTTTGGAGCACGGAAAGACGATGACGGAAAAAGAGATC
GTGGATTACGTCGCCAGTCAAGTAACAACCGCGAAAAAGTTGCGCGGAGGAGTTGTGTTTGTGGACGAAG
TACCGAAAGGTCTTACCGGAAAACTCGACGCAAGAAAAATCAGAGAGATCCTCATAAAGGCCAAGAAGGG
CGGAAAGATCGCCGTGTAATTCTAGAGTCGGGGCGGCCGGCCGCTTCGAGCAGACATGATAAGATACATT
GATGAGTTTGGACAAACCACAACTAGAATGCAGTGAAAAAAATGCTTTATTTGTGAAATTTGTGATGCTA
TTGCTTTATTTGTAACCATTATAAGCTGCAATAAACAAGTTAACAACAACAATTGCATTCATTTTATGTT
TCAGGTTCAGGGGGAGGTGTGGGAGGTTTTTTAAAGCAAGTAAAACCTCTACAAATGTGGTAAAATCGAT
AAGGATCTGGATCCGTCGACCGATGCCCTTGAGAGCCTTCAACCCAGTCAGCTCCTTCCGGTGGGCGCGG
GGCATGACTATCGTCGCCGCACTTATGACTGTCTTCTTTATCATGCAACTCGTAGGACAGGTGCCGGCAG
CGCTCTTCCGCTTCCTCGCTCACTGACTCGCTGCGCTCGGTCGTTCGGCTGCGGCGAGCGGTATCAGCTC
ACTCAAAGGCGGTAATACGGTTATCCACAGAATCAGGGGATAACGCAGGAAAGAACATGTGAGCAAAAGG
CCAGCAAAAGGCCAGGAACCGTAAAAAGGCCGCGTTGCTGGCGTTTTTCCATAGGCTCCGCCCCCCTGAC
GAGCATCACAAAAATCGACGCTCAAGTCAGAGGTGGCGAAACCCGACAGGACTATAAAGATACCAGGCGT
TTCCCCCTGGAAGCTCCCTCGTGCGCTCTCCTGTTCCGACCCTGCCGCTTACCGGATACCTGTCCGCCTT
TCTCCCTTCGGGAAGCGTGGCGCTTTCTCATAGCTCACGCTGTAGGTATCTCAGTTCGGTGTAGGTCGTT
CGCTCCAAGCTGGGCTGTGTGCACGAACCCCCCGTTCAGCCCGACCGCTGCGCCTTATCCGGTAACTATC
GTCTTGAGTCCAACCCGGTAAGACACGACTTATCGCCACTGGCAGCAGCCACTGGTAACAGGATTAGCAG
AGCGAGGTATGTAGGCGGTGCTACAGAGTTCTTGAAGTGGTGGCCTAACTACGGCTACACTAGAAGAACA
GTATTTGGTATCTGCGCTCTGCTGAAGCCAGTTACCTTCGGAAAAAGAGTTGGTAGCTCTTGATCCGGCA
AACAAACCACCGCTGGTAGCGGTGGTTTTTTTGTTTGCAAGCAGCAGATTACGCGCAGAAAAAAAGGATC
TCAAGAAGATCCTTTGATCTTTTCTACGGGGTCTGACGCTCAGTGGAACGAAAACTCACGTTAAGGGATT
TTGGTCATGAGATTATCAAAAAGGATCTTCACCTAGATCCTTTTAAATTAAAAATGAAGTTTTAAATCAA
TCTAAAGTATATATGAGTAAACTTGGTCTGACAGTTACCAATGCTTAATCAGTGAGGCACCTATCTCAGC
GATCTGTCTATTTCGTTCATCCATAGTTGCCTGACTCCCCGTCGTGTAGATAACTACGATACGGGAGGGC
TTACCATCTGGCCCCAGTGCTGCAATGATACCGCGAGACCCACGCTCACCGGCTCCAGATTTATCAGCAA
TAAACCAGCCAGCCGGAAGGGCCGAGCGCAGAAGTGGTCCTGCAACTTTATCCGCCTCCATCCAGTCTAT
TAATTGTTGCCGGGAAGCTAGAGTAAGTAGTTCGCCAGTTAATAGTTTGCGCAACGTTGTTGCCATTGCT
ACAGGCATCGTGGTGTCACGCTCGTCGTTTGGTATGGCTTCATTCAGCTCCGGTTCCCAACGATCAAGGC
GAGTTACATGATCCCCCATGTTGTGCAAAAAAGCGGTTAGCTCCTTCGGTCCTCCGATCGTTGTCAGAAG
TAAGTTGGCCGCAGTGTTATCACTCATGGTTATGGCAGCACTGCATAATTCTCTTACTGTCATGCCATCC
GTAAGATGCTTTTCTGTGACTGGTGAGTACTCAACCAAGTCATTCTGAGAATAGTGTATGCGGCGACCGA
GTTGCTCTTGCCCGGCGTCAATACGGGATAATACCGCGCCACATAGCAGAACTTTAAAAGTGCTCATCAT
TGGAAAACGTTCTTCGGGGCGAAAACTCTCAAGGATCTTACCGCTGTTGAGATCCAGTTCGATGTAACCC
ACTCGTGCACCCAACTGATCTTCAGCATCTTTTACTTTCACCAGCGTTTCTGGGTGAGCAAAAACAGGAA
GGCAAAATGCCGCAAAAAAGGGAATAAGGGCGACACGGAAATGTTGAATACTCATACTCTTCCTTTTTCA
ATATTATTGAAGCATTTATCAGGGTTATTGTCTCATGAGCGGATACATATTTGAATGTATTTAGAAAAAT
AAACAAATAGGGGTTCCGCGCACATTTCCCCGAAAAGTGCCACCTG
[124 nt withheld, positions 4807-4930]
C
[91 nt withheld, positions 4932-5022]
A
[49 nt withheld, positions 5024-5072]
CCTTTGACGTTGGAGTCCACGTTCTTT
[37 nt withheld, positions 5100-5136]
ACCCTATCTCGGTCTATTCTTTTGATTTATAAGGGATTTTGCCGATTTCGGCCTATTGGTTAAAAAATGA
GCTGATTTAACAAAAATTTAACGCGAATTTTAACAAAATATTAACGCTTACAATTTGCCATTCGCCATTC
AGGCTGCGCAACTGTTGGGAAGGGCGATCGGTGCGGGCCTCTTCGCTATTACGCCAGCCCAAGCTACCAT
GATAAGTAAGTAATATTAAGGTACGGGAGGTACTTGGAGCGGCCGCAATAAAATATCTTTATTTTCATTA
CATCTGTGTGTTGGTTTTTTGTGTGAATCGATAGTACTAACATACGCTCTCCATCAAAACAAAACGAAAC
AAAACAAACTAGCAAAATAGGCTGTCCCCAGTGCAAGTGCAGGTGCCAGAACATTTCTCTATCGATA
Features (pLannotate 1.2.2; 12 found; start..end, strand, type, name):
    585..781     +  promoter       SV40 promoter: SV40 early promoter
    817..2469    +  CDS            luciferase: firefly luciferase; luc+; enhanced luc+ version of the luciferase gene
   2510..2631    -  polyA_signal   SV40 poly(A) signal: SV40 polyadenylation signal
   2654..2722    -  CDS            large T antigen (fragment): large T antigen from SV40 (simian virus 40)
   2744..2876    +  CDS            TcR (fragment): tetracycline efflux protein; tet; confers resistance to tetracycline
   3056..3644    -  rep_origin     ori: high-copy-number ColE1/pMB1/pBR322/pUC origin of replication
   3815..4675    -  CDS            AmpR: β-lactamase; bla; confers resistance to ampicillin, carbenicillin, and related antibiotics
   4676..4780    -  promoter       AmpR promoter: bla
   4807..5235    +  rep_origin     f1 ori (sequence partly withheld): f1 bacteriophage origin of replication; arrow indicates direction of (+) strand synthesis
   5267..5334    -  CDS            lacZα (fragment): LacZα fragment of β-galactosidase; lacZ fragment
   5393..5441    +  polyA_signal   poly(A) signal: synthetic polyadenylation signal
   5455..5546    +  misc_feature   pause site: RNA polymerase II transcriptional pause signal from the human α2 globin gene
