[The description below was written by a language model from this plasmid's Addgene catalogue record and pLannotate feature annotations shown in this document.]
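Description:
pGL3-noSV40-humanEC1.25_S3 is a firefly luciferase enhancer reporter plasmid built on the Promega pGL3-Promoter backbone for transfection into mammalian cells. It is maintained in E. coli as a high-copy plasmid through a ColE1/pUC-type origin and selected with ampicillin via the β-lactamase gene and its bla promoter. An f1 phage origin is also present, a standard backbone element that allows single-stranded DNA production. The sequenced plasmid is 5,553 nt, which matches the stated 5,016 bp backbone plus the 537 bp insert.

The insert is a wild-type 537 bp human fragment, enhancer region 3 (S3) from the SOX9 enhancer cluster EC1.25. It is not annotated as a feature, but the unannotated stretch immediately upstream of the SV40 early promoter is about the right size to hold it, which would be the usual position for a test element in this vector; the exact cloning sites are not recorded. The minimal SV40 promoter drives the luc+ firefly luciferase coding sequence, followed by the SV40 late poly(A) signal. A synthetic poly(A) signal and the human α2-globin transcriptional pause site sit upstream of the cloning region to block read-through transcription from the backbone and so reduce background signal. Despite "noSV40" in the name, both the catalogue entry and the feature table show that the SV40 promoter is retained; the record does not explain the name. The short large T antigen, TcR and lacZα hits are backbone remnants rather than functional genes.

Luciferase output reports how strongly the S3 element boosts transcription from the weak promoter. In the associated study of long-range SOX9 enhancers in human neural crest and craniofacial disease, such a plasmid would serve to dissect the activity of EC1.25 subregions.
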