Addgene plasmid #173957: pGL3-noSV40-humanEC1.25_S3
Purpose: Firefly luciferase enhancer reporter plasmid.
Depositing lab: Joanna Wysocka. Depositing organization: Stanford University. Publication: Loss of Extreme Long-Range Enhancers in Human Neural Crest Drives a Craniofacial Disorder. Long HK, Osterwalder M, Welsh IC, Hansen K, Davies JOJ, Liu YE, Koska M, Adams AT, Aho R, Arora N, Ikeda K, Williams RM, Sauka-Spengler T, Porteus MH, Mohun T, Dickel DE, Swigut T, Hughes JR, Higgs DR, Visel A, Selleri L, Wysocka J. Cell Stem Cell. 2020 Nov 5;27(5):765-783.e14. doi: 10.1016/j.stem.2020.09.001. Epub 2020 Sep 28. PubMed 32991838.
Backbone
  Vector backbone: pGL3-Promoter, GenBank: U47298.2
  Backbone manufacturer: Promega
  Backbone size w/o insert (bp): 5016
  Vector type: Luciferase
Growth in bacteria
  Bacterial resistance: Ampicillin, 100 μg/mL
  Growth temperature: 37°C
  Growth strain: DH5alpha
  Copy number: High Copy
Gene/Insert
  Gene/Insert name: Enhancer region 3 (S3) from SOX9 enhancer cluster EC1.25
  Species: H. sapiens (human)
  Insert size (bp): 537
  Mutation: None
  Promoter: SV40 promoter
  Cloning method: Restriction Enzyme; 5′ cloning site unknown (unknown if destroyed)
  Sequencing primers: 5′ CGCTCTCCATCAAAACAAAACG; 3′ GAGTTAGGGGCGGGATGG
Terms and licenses: Academic/Nonprofit Terms; Industry Terms: Not Available to Industry
How to cite: pGL3-noSV40-humanEC1.25_S3 was a gift from Joanna Wysocka (Addgene plasmid # 173957 ; http://n2t.net/addgene:173957 ; RRID:Addgene_173957)
