>Addgene plasmid #173957 | pGL3-noSV40-humanEC1.25_S3 | depositor partial sequence | sequence record 337414 | S3
TCAGAGAGTAGAAATTGAGGGACTTAAAACATTTTCTTACGAGAACATAGAAAAAAAAACATATCTGAGG
CACGTGTTTTATGAGATTAAGAAGAATTGCTAAACAATTGTAACCTAATACCAAGACCCAGAGGGGATGG
CTCAAGGAAAGAAAGTTTTCTTGATTACAGCCTAGTTAAGCAATTTAATTAAAATGGCTGCTTTAAAAAT
ATGTGCAATTTTGCCAATGGTAAGTGTGTTTTCTGGTGACATGTAGAAACACTGATGAGTCCCAGCCAGG
ATACCATTACAAAGACAAAAGGTCACTGGGCTCTCCTTACAACAAACACATGTTTTCCATTGACTGTCTC
CCCCATGGTGAATTTCCTTGCCACTCATTAGAATTTATTGATGCATAATTCCCCTGCAAAATAGATTATG
GAAAATGTAGTCTTACATAATCTTTGTCTTCTTTCTCTGAAGAACTGAGTGAAAGGTGTATCACAGTGGC
CATTTTTGAGGTGACGATGAGGTTGAGGAAAGAGGAAAGGCGGTGAG
